>Addgene plasmid #126265 | pGWB14-LYX047 | addgene full sequence | sequence record 246538 | Addgene NGS Result
TCGGTCTTGCCTTGCTCGTCGGTGATGTACTTCACCAGCTCCGCGAAGTCGCTCTTCTTGATGGAGCGCA
TGGGGACGTGCTTGGCAATCACGCGCACCCCCCGGCCGTTTTAGCGGCTAAAAAAGTCATGGCTCTGCCC
TCGGGCGGACCACGCCCATCATGACCTTGCCAAGCTCGTCCTGCTTCTCTTCGATCTTCGCCAGCAGGGC
GAGGATCGTGGCATCACCGAACCGCGCCGTGCGCGGGTCGTCGGTGAGCCAGAGTTTCAGCAGGCCGCCC
AGGCGGCCCAGGTCGCCATTGATGCGGGCCAGCTCGCGGACGTGCTCATAGTCCACGACGCCCGTGATTT
TGTAGCCCTGGCCGACGGCCAGCAGGTAGGCCGACAGGCTCATGCCGGCCGCCGCCGCCTTTTCCTCAAT
CGCTCTTCGTTCGTCTGGAAGGCAGTACACCTTGATAGGTGGGCTGCCCTTCCTGGTTGGCTTGGTTTCA
TCAGCCATCCGCTTGCCCTCATCTGTTACGCCGGCGGTAGCCGGCCAGCCTCGCAGAGCAGGATTCCCGT
TGAGCACCGCCAGGTGCGAATAAGGGACAGTGAAGAAGGAACACCCGCTCGCGGGTGGGCCTACTTCACC
TATCCTGCCCGGCTGACGCCGTTGGATACACCAAGGAAAGTCTACACGAACCCTTTGGCAAAATCCTGTA
TATCGTGCGAAAAAGGATGGATATACCGAAAAAATCGCTATAATGACCCCGAAGCAGGGTTATGCAGCGG
AAAAGCGCCACGCTTCCCGAAGGGAGAAAGGCGGACAGGTATCCGGTAAGCGGCAGGGTCGGAACAGGAG
AGCGCACGAGGGAGCTTCCAGGGGGAAACGCCTGGTATCTTTATAGTCCTGTCGGGTTTCGCCACCTCTG
ACTTGAGCGTCGATTTTTGTGATGCTCGTCAGGGGGGCGGAGCCTATGGAAAAACGCCAGCAACGCGGCC
TTTTTACGGTTCCTGGCCTTTTGCTGGCCTTTTGCTCACATGTTCTTTCCTGCGTTATCCCCTGATTCTG
TGGATAACCGTATTACCGCCTTTGAGTGAGCTGATACCGCTCGCCGCAGCCGAACGACCGAGCGCAGCGA
GTCAGTGAGCGAGGAAGCGGAAGAGCGCCAGAAGGCCGCCAGAGAGGCCGAGCGCGGCCGTGAGGCTTGG
ACGCTAGGGCAGGGCATGAAAAAGCCCGTAGCGGGCTGCTACGGGCGTCTGACGCGGTGGAAAGGGGGAG
GGGATGTTGTCTACATGGCTCTGCTGTAGTGAGTGGGTTGCGCTCCGGCAGCGGTCCTGATCAATCGTCA
CCCTTTCTCGGTCCTTCAACGTTCCTGACAACGAGCCTCCTTTTCGCCAATCCATCGACAATCACCGCGA
GTCCCTGCTCGAACGCTGCGTCCGGACCGGCTTCGTCGAAGGCGTCTATCGCGGCCCGCAACAGCGGCGA
GAGCGGAGCCTGTTCAACGGTGCCGCCGCGCTCGCCGGCATCGCTGTCGCCGGCCTGCTCCTCAAGCACG
GCCCCAACAGTGAAGTAGCTGATTGTCATCAGCGCATTGACGGCGTCCCCGGCCGAAAAACCCGCCTCGC
AGAGGAAGCGAAGCTGCGCGTCGGCCGTTTCCATCTGCGGTGCGCCCGGTCGCGTGCCGGCATGGATGCG
CGCGCCATCGCGGTAGGCGAGCAGCGCCTGCCTGAAGCTGCGGGCATTCCCGATCAGAAATGAGCGCCAG
TCGTCGTCGGCTCTCGGCACCGAATGCGTATGATTCTCCGCCAGCATGGCTTCGGCCAGTGCGTCGAGCA
GCGCCCGCTTGTTCCTGAAGTGCCAGTAAAGCGCCGGCTGCTGAACCCCCAACCGTTCCGCCAGTTTGCG
TGTCGTCAGACCGTCTACGCCGACCTCGTTCAACAGGTCCAGGGCGGCACGGATCACTGTATTCGGCTGC
AACTTTGTCATGCTTGACACTTTATCACTGATAAACATAATATGTCCACCAACTTATCAGTGATAAAGAA
TCCGCGCGTTCAATCGGACCAGCGGAGGCTGGTCCGGAGGCCAGACGTGAAACCCAACATACCCCTGATC
GTAATTCTGAGCACTGTCGCGCTCGACGCTGTCGGCATCGGCCTGATTATGCCGGTGCTGCCGGGCCTCC
TGCGCGATCTGGTTCACTCGAACGACGTCACCGCCCACTATGGCATTCTGCTGGCGCTGTATGCGTTGGT
GCAATTTGCCTGCGCACCTGTGCTGGGCGCGCTGTCGGATCGTTTCGGGCGGCGGCCAATCTTGCTCGTC
TCGCTGGCCGGCGCCAGATCTGGGGAACCCTGTGGTTGGCATGCACATACAAATGGACGAACGGATAAAC
CTTTTCACGCCCTTTTAAATATCCGATTATTCTAATAAACGCTCTTTTCTCTTAGGTTTACCCGCCAATA
TATCCTGTCAAACACTGATAGTTTAAACGTTGCGATTAAGAATTCGAGCTCGGTACCCCCCTACTCCAAA
AATGTCAAAGATACAGTCTCAGAAGACCAAAGGGCTATTGAGACTTTTCAACAAAGGGTAATTTCGGGAA
ACCTCCTCGGATTCCATTGCCCAGCTATCTGTCACTTCATCGAAAGGACAGTAGAAAAGGAAGGTGGCTC
CTACAAATGCCATCATTGCGATAAAGGAAAGGCTATCATTCAAGATGCCTCTGCCGACAGTGGTCCCAAA
GATGGACCCCCACCCACGAGGAGCATCGTGGAAAAAGAAGACGTTCCAACCACGTCTTCAAAGCAAGTGG
ATTGATGTGACATCTCCACTGACGTAAGGGATGACGCACAATCCCACTATCCTTCGCAAGACCCTTCCTC
TATATAAGGAAGTTCATTTCATTTGGAGAGGACAGCCCAAGCTTCGACTCTAGAGGATCCCCTTAAATCG
ATATGGAACGAGCTATACAAGGAAACGACGCTAGGGAACAAGCTAACAGTGAACGTTGGGATGGAGGATC
AGGAGGTACCACTTCTCCCTTCAAACTTCCTGACGAAAGTCCGAGTTGGACTGAGTGGCGGCTACATAAC
GATGAGACGAATTCGAATCAAGATAATCCCCTTGGTTTCAAGGAAAGCTGGGGTTTCGGGAAAGTTGTAT
TTAAGAGATATCTCAGATACGACAGGACGGAAGCTTCACTGCACAGAGTCCTTGGATCTTGGACGGGAGA
TTCGGTTAACTATGCAGCATCTCGATTTTTCGGTTTCGACCAGATCGGATGTACCTATAGTATTCGGTTT
CGAGGAGTTAGTATCACCGTTTCTGGAGGGTCTCGAACTCTTCAGCATCTCTGTGAGATGGCAATTCGGT
CTAAGCAAGAACTGCTACAGCTTGCCCCAATCGAAGTGGAAAGTAATGTATCAAGAGGATGCCCTGAAGG
TACTCAAACCTTCGAAAAAGAAAGCGAGTAAGTCGAGGGCGAGCTCGAATTCGGTACGCTGAAATCACCA
GTCTCTCTCTACAAATCTATCTCTCTCTATTTTCTCCATAAATAATGTGTGAGTAGTTTCCCGATAAGGG
AAATTAGGGTTCTTATAGGGTTTCGCTCATGTGTTGAGCATATAAGAAACCCTTAGTATGTATTTGTATT
TGTAAAATACTTCTATCAATAAAATTTCTAATTCCTAAAACCAAAATCCAGTACTAAAATCCAGATCTCC
CTGCAGGTCCCCAGATTAGCCTTTTCAATTTCAGAAAGAATGCTAACCCACAGATGGTTAGAGAGGCTTA
CGCAGCAGGTCTCATCAAGACGATCTACCCGAGCAATAATCTCCAGGAAATCAAATACCTTCCCAAGAAG
GTTAAAGATGCAGTCAAAAGATTCAGGACTAACTGCATCAAGAACACAGAGAAAGATATATTTCTCAAGA
TCAGAAGTACTATTCCAGTATGGACGATTCAAGGCTTGCTTCACAAACCAAGGCAAGTAATAGAGATTGG
AGTCTCTAAAAAGGTAGTTCCCACTGAATCAAAGGCCATGGAGTCAAAGATTCAAATAGAGGACCTAACA
GAACTCGCCGTAAAGACTGGCGAACAGTTCATACAGAGTCTCTTACGACTCAATGACAAGAAGAAAATCT
TCGTCAACATGGTGGAGCACGACACACTTGTCTACTCCAAAAATATCAAAGATACAGTCTCAGAAGACCA
AAGGGCAATTGAGACTTTTCAACAAAGGGTAATATCCGGAAACCTCCTCGGATTCCATTGCCCAGCTATC
TGTCACTTTATTGTGAAGATAGTGGAAAAGGAAGGTGGCTCCTACAAATGCCATCATTGCGATAAAGGAA
AGGCCATCGTTGAAGATGCCTCTGCCGACAGTGGTCCCAAAGATGGACCCCCACCCACGAGGAGCATCGT
GGAAAAAGAAGACGTTCCAACCACGTCTTCAAAGCAAGTGGATTGATGTGATATCTCCACTGACGTAAGG
GATGACGCACAATCCCACTATCCTTCGCAAGACCCTTCCTCTATATAAGGAAGTTCATTTCATTTGGAGA
GAACACGGGGGACTCTAGAGTTATCAACAAGTTTGTACAAAAAAGCAGGCTCCACCACTAGTATGGTTTC
ACCGGAAACTACCAACTGGTTATACGATTACAATTTCGAAGATATAACTGTGTCTGTTGATCCCAATTTC
TCAAATTCAACATCTGGGTTTTCTTGGTCTATGCAACCCTTTAATGGTTCAACAACTAACATCAGTGTTG
ATATTGATGGCTCAATTGGTGAATCCGACTGCCTGAAGGAAAGCGGTTCTAAGAAAAGGGCAAGAGCTGA
ATCATGCACCTCGTCAAGTTCCAAAGCTTGCAGGGAGAAATTAAGGAGAGAGAAGCTGAATGACAAGTTC
ATGGAATTGGGTGCACTTCTTGAGCCTGGAAGAACTCCAAAAACAGACAAGAGCGCCATTCTGGTTGATG
CTGTTCGCATGGTGACCCATTTACGCGGTGAGGCTGAAAAGCTGAAAGGCTCAAATTTGAATCTACAAGA
GAAGATAAAGGAGTTGAAGGCCGAGAAAAATGAGCTTCGAGATGAAAAGCAAAGGCTTAAGGCTGATAAA
GAGAAGCTAGAGCAACAACTAAAGACTATGAATGCACAACCTGGTTTCTTTCCTCCTGTCGTACCAGGTG
CTTTTGCTGCGCCAGGTCAAGCTGCAGGAAGCAAGCTGGTGCCGATTATAAGTTACCCCGGGGTCGCCAT
GTGGCAGTACATGCCTCCTGCTGCAGTAGACACGTCGCAAGATCATGTTCTCCGACCTCCAGTTGCTCCC
GGGGACCCAGCTTTCTTGTACAAAGTGGTTGATAACAGCGGGTTAATTAACATCTTTTACCCATACGATG
TTCCTGACTATGCGGGCTATCCCTATGACGTCCCGGACTATGCAGGATCCTATCCATATGACGTTCCAGA
TTACGCTGCTCAGTGCAGCGCTTAGAGCTCGAATTTCCCCGATCGTTCAAACATTTGGCAATAAAGTTTC
TTAAGATTGAATCCTGTTGCCGGTCTTGCGATGATTATCATATAATTTCTGTTGAATTACGTTAAGCATG
TAATAATTAACATGTAATGCATGACGTTATTTATGAGATGGGTTTTTATGATTAGAGTCCCGCAATTATA
CATTTAATACGCGATAGAAAACAAAATATAGCGCGCAAACTAGGATAAATTATCGCGCGCGGTGTCATCT
ATGTTACTAGATCGGGAATTAGCTTCATCAACGCAAGACATGCGCACGACCGTCTGACAGGAGAGGAATT
TCCGACGAGCACAGAAAGGACTTGCTCTTGGACGTAGGCCTATTTCTCAGGCACATGTATCAAGTGTTCG
GACGTGGGTTTTCGATGGTGTATCAGCCGCCGCCAACTGGGAGATGAGGAGGCTTTCTTGGGGGGCAGTC
AGCAGTTCATTTCACAAGACAGAGGAACTTGTAAGGAGATGCACTGATTTATCTTGGCGCAAACCAGCAG
GACGAATTAGTGGGAATAGCCCGCGAATATCTAAGTTATGCCTGTCGGCATGAGCAGAAACTTCCAATTC
GAAACAGTTTGGAGAGGTTGTTTTTGGGCATACCTTTTGTTAGTCAGCCTCTCGATTGCTCATCGTCATT
ACACAGTACCGAAGTTTGATCGATCTAGTAACATAGATGACACCGCGCGCGATAATTTATCCTAGTTTGC
GCGCTATATTTTGTTTTCTATCGCGTATTAAATGTATAATTGCGGGACTCTAATCATAAAAACCCATCTC
ATAAATAACGTCATGCATTACATGTTAATTATTACATGCTTAACGTAATTCAACAGAAATTATATGATAA
TCATCGCAAGACCGGCAACAGGATTCAATCTTAAGAAACTTTATTGCCAAATGTTTGAACGATCTGCTTC
GACGCACTCCTTCTTTACTCCACCATCTCGTCCTTATTGAAAACGTGGGTAGCACCAAAACGAATCAAGT
CGCTGGAACTGAAGTTACCAATCACGCTGGATGATTTGCCAGTTGGATTAATCTTGCCTTTCCCCGCATG
AATAATATTGATGAATGCATGCGTGAGGGGTATTTCGATTTTGGCAATAGCTGCAATTGCCGCGACATCC
TCCAACGAGCATAATTCTTCAGAAAAATAGCGATGTTCCATGTTGTCAGGGCATGCATGATGCACGTTAT
GAGGTGACGGTGCTAGGCAGTATTCCCTCAAAGTTTCATAGTCAGTATCATATTCATCATTGCATTCCTG
CAAGAGAGAATTGAGACGCAATCCACACGCTGCGGCAACCTTCCGGCGTTCGTGGTCTATTTGCTCTTGG
ACGTTGCAAACGTAAGTGTTGGATCCCGGTCGGCATCTACTCTATTCCTTTGCCCTCGGACGAGTGCTGG
GGCGTCGGTTTCCACTATCGGCGAGTACTTCTACACAGCCATCGGTCCAGACGGCCGCGCTTCTGCGGGC
GATTTGTGTACGCCCGACAGTCCCGGCTCCGGATCGGACGATTGCGTCGCATCGACCCTGCGCCCAAGCT
GCATCATCGAAATTGCCGTCAACCAAGCTCTGATAGAGTTGGTCAAGACCAATGCGGAGCATATACGCCC
GGAGCCGCGGCGATCCTGCAAGCTCCGGATGCCTCCGCTCGAAGTAGCGCGTCTGCTGCTCCATACAAGC
CAACCACGGCCTCCAGAAGAAGATGTTGGCGACCTCGTATTGGGAATCCCCGAACATCGCCTCGCTCCAG
TCAATGACCGCTGTTATGCGGCCATTGTCCGTCAGGACATTGTTGGAGCCGAAATCCGCGTGCACGAGGT
GCCGGACTTCGGGGCAGTCCTCGGCCCAAAGCATCAGCTCATCGAGAGCCTGCGCGACGGACGCACTGAC
GGTGTCGTCCATCACAGTTTGCCAGTGATACACATGGGGATCAGCAATCGCGCATATGAAATCACGCCAT
GTAGTGTATTGACCGATTCCTTGCGGTCCGAATGGGCCGAACCCGCTCGTCTGGCTAAGATCGGCCGCAG
CGATCGCATCCATGGCCTCCGCGACCGGCTGCAGAACAGCGGGCAGTTCGGTTTCAGGCAGGTCTTGCAA
CGTGACACCCTGTGCACGGCGGGAGATGCAATAGGTCAGGCTCTCGCTGAATTCCCCAATGTCAAGCACT
TCCGGAATCGGGAGCGCGGCCGATGCAAAGTGCCGATAAACATAACGATCTTTGTAGAAACCATCGGCGC
AGCTATTTACCCGCAGGACATATCCACGCCCTCCTACATCGAAGCTGAAAGCACGAGATTCTTCGCCCTC
CGAGAGCTGCATCAGGTCGGAGACGCTGTCGAACTTTTCGATCAGAAACTTCTCGACAGACGTCGCGGTG
AGTTCAGGCTTTTTCATATCGGGGTCGTCCTCTCCAAATGAAATGAACTTCCTTATATAGAGGAAGGGTC
TTGCGAAGGATAGTGGGATTGTGCGTCATCCCTTACGTCAGTGGAGATATCACATCAATCCACTTGCTTT
GAAGACGTGGTTGGAACGTCTTCTTTTTCCACGATGCTCCTCGTGGGTGGGGGTCCATCTTTGGGACCAC
TGTCGGCAGAGGCATCTTGAACGATAGCCTTTCCTTTATCGCAATGATGGCATTTGTAGGTGCCACCTTC
CTTTTCTACTGTCCTTTTGATGAAGTGACAGATAGCTGGGCAATGGAATCCGAGGAGGTTTCCCGATATT
ACCCTTTGTTGAAAAGTCTCAATAGCCCTTTGGTCTTCTGAGACTGTATCTTTGATATTCTTGGAGTAGA
CGAGAGTGTCGTGCTCCACCATGTTGACGGATCTCTAGGACGCGTCGACGCGTCGACGCGTCGACGCGTC
GACGCGTCCTAGAAGCTAATTCACTGGCCGTCGTTTTACAACGTCGTGACTGGGAAAACCCTGGCGTTAC
CCAACTTAATCGCCTTGCAGCACATCCCCCTTTCGCCAGCTGGCGTAATAGCGAAGAGGCCCGCACCGAT
CGCCCTTCCCAACAGTTGCGCAGCCTGAATG
[44 nt withheld, positions 8572-8615]
C
[141 nt withheld, positions 8617-8757]
CCTTTGACGTTGGAGTCCACGTTCTTT
[37 nt withheld, positions 8785-8821]
ACCCTATCTCGGGCTATTCTTTTGATTTATAAGGGATTTTGCCGATTTCGGAACCACCATCAAACAGGAT
TTTCGCCTGCTGGGGCAAACCAGCGTGGACCGCTTGCTGCAACTCTCTCAGGGCCAGGCGGTGAAGGGCA
ATCAGCTGTTGCCCGTCTCACTGGTGAAAAGAAAAACCACCCCAGTACATTAAAAACGTCCGCAATGTGT
TATTAAGTTGTCTAAGCGTCAATTTGTTTACACCACAATATATCCTGCCACCAGCCAGCCAACAGCTCCC
CGACCGGCAGCTCGGCACAAAATCACCACTCGATACAGGCAGCCCATCAGTCCGGGACGGCGTCAGCGGG
AGAGCCGTTGTAAGGCGGCAGACTTTGCTCATGTTACCGATGCTATTCGGAAGAACGGCAACTAAGCTGC
CGGGTTTGAAACACGGATGATCTCGCGGAGGGTAGCATGTTGATTGTAACGATGACAGAGCGTTGCTGCC
TGTGATCAAATATCATCTCCCTCGCAGAGATCCGAATTATCAGCCTTCTTATTCATTTCTCGCTTAACCG
TGACAGGCTGTCGATCTTGAGAACTATGCCGACATAATAGGAAATCGCTGGATAAAGCCGCTGAGGAAGC
TGAGTGGCGCTATTTCTTTAGAAGTGAACGTTGACGATATCAACTCCCCTATCCATTGCTCACCGAATGG
TACAGGTCGGGGACCCGAAGTTCCGACTGTCGGCCTGATGCATCCCCGGCTGATCGACCCCAGATCTGGG
GCTGAGAAAGCCCAGTAAGGAAACAACTGTAGGTTCGAGTCGCGAGATCCCCCGGAACCAAAGGAAGTAG
GTTAAACCCGCTCCGATCAGGCCGAGCCACGCCAGGCCGAGAACATTGGTTCCTGTAGGCATCGGGATTG
GCGGATCAAACACTAAAGCTACTGGAACGAGCAGAAGTCCTCCGGCCGCCAGTTGCCAGGCGGTAAAGGT
GAGCAGAGGCACGGGAGGTTGCCACTTGCGGGTCAGCACGGTTCCGAACGCCATGGAAACCGCCCCCGCC
AGGCCCGCTGCGACGCCGACAGGATCTAGCGCTGCGTTTGGTGTCAACACCAACAGCGCCACGCCCGCAG
TTCCGCAAATAGCCCCCAGGACCGCCATCAATCGTATCGGGCTACCTAGCAGAGCGGCAGAGATGAACAC
GACCATCAGCGGCTGCACAGCGCCTACCGTCGCCGCGACCCCGCCCGGCAGGCGGTAGACCGAAATAAAC
AACAAGCTCCAGAATAGCGAAATATTAAGTGCGCCGAGGATGAAGATGCGCATCCACCAGATTCCCGTTG
GAATCTGTCGGACGATCATCACGAGCAATAAACCCGCCGGCAACGCCCGCAGCAGCATACCGGCGACCCC
TCGGCCTCGCTGTTCGGGCTCCACGAAAACGCCGGACAGATGCGCCTTGTGAGCGTCCTTGGGGCCGTCC
TCCTGTTTGAAGACCGACAGCCCAATGATCTCGCCGTCGATGTAGGCGCCGAATGCCACGGCATCTCGCA
ACCGTTCAGCGAACGCCTCCATGGGCTTTTTCTCCTCGTGCTCGTAAACGGACCCGAACATCTCTGGAGC
TTTCTTCAGGGCCGACAATCGGATCTCGCGGAAATCCTGCACGTCGGCCGCTCCAAGCCGTCGAATCTGA
GCCTTAATCACAATTGTCAATTTTAATCCTCTGTTTATCGGCAGTTCGTAGAGCGCGCCGTGCGTCCCGA
GCGATACTGAGCGAAGCAAGTGCGTCGAGCAGTGCCCGCTTGTTCCTGAAATGCCAGTAAAGCGCTGGCT
GCTGAACCCCCAGCCGGAACTGACCCCACAAGGCCCTAGCGTTTGCAATGCACCAGGTCATCATTGACCC
AGGCGTGTTCCACCAGGCCGCTGCCTCGCAACTCTTCGCAGGCTTCGCCGACCTGCTCGCGCCACTTCTT
CACGCGGGTGGAATCCGATCCGCACATGAGGCGGAAGGTTTCCAGCTTGAGCGGGTACGGCTCCCGGTGC
GAGCTGAAATAGTCGAACATCCGTCGGGCCGTCGGCGACAGCTTGCGGTACTTCTCCCATATGAATTTCG
TGTAGTGGTCGCCAGCAAACAGCACGACGATTTCCTCGTCGATCAGGACCTGGCAACGGGACGTTTTCTT
GCCACGGTCCAGGACGCGGAAGCGGTGCAGCAGCGACACCGATTCCAGGTGCCCAACGCGGTCGGACGTG
AAGCCCATCGCCGTCGCCTGTAGGCGCGACAGGCATTCCTCGGCCTTCGTGTAATACCGGCCATTGATCG
ACCAGCCCAGGTCCTGGCAAAGCTCGTAGAACGTGAAGGTGATCGGCTCGCCGATAGGGGTGCGCTTCGC
GTACTCCAACACCTGCTGCCACACCAGTTCGTCATCGTCGGCCCGCAGCTCGACGCCGGTGTAGGTGATC
TTCACGTCCTTGTTGACGTGGAAAATGACCTTGTTTTGCAGCGCCTCGCGCGGGATTTTCTTGTTGCGCG
TGGTGAACAGGGCAGAGCGGGCCGTGTCGTTTGGCATCGCTCGCATCGTGTCCGGCCACGGCGCAATATC
GAACAAGGAAAGCTGCATTTCCTTGATCTGCTGCTTCGTGTGTTTCAGCAACGCGGCCTGCTTGGCCTCG
CTGACCTGTTTTGCCAGGTCCTCGCCGGCGGTTTTTCGCTTCTTGGTCGTCATAGTTCCTCGCGTGTCGA
TGGTCATCGACTTCGCCAAACCTGCCGCCTCCTGTTCGAGACGACGCGAACGCTCCACGGCGGCCGATGG
CGCGGGCAGGGCAGGGGGAGCCAGTTGCACGCTGTCGCGCTCGATCTTGGCCGTAGCTTGCTGGACCATC
GAGCCGACGGACTGGAAGGTTTCGCGGGGCGCACGCATGACGGTGCGGCTTGCGATGGTTTCGGCATCCT
CGGCGGAAAACCCCGCGTCGATCAGTTCTTGCCTGTATGCCTTCCGGTCAAACGTCCGATTCATTCACCC
TCCTTGCGGGATTGCCCCGACTCACGCCGGGGCAATGTGCCCTTATTCCTGATTTGACCCGCCTGGTGCC
TTGGTGTCCAGATAATCCACCTTATCGGCAATGAAGTCGGTCCCGTAGACCGTCTGGCCGTCCTTCTCGT
ACTTGGTATTCCGAATCTTGCCCTGCACGAATACCAGCGACCCCTTGCCCAAATACTTGCCGTGGGCCTC
GGCCTGAGAGCCAAAACACTTGATGCGGAAGAAGTCGGTGCGCTCCTGCTTGTCGCCGGCATCGTTGCGC
CACATCTAGGTACTAAAACAATTCATCCAGTAAAATATAATATTTTATTTTCTCCCAATCAGGCTTGATC
CCCAGTAAGTCAAAAAATAGCTCGACATACTGTTCTTCCCCGATATCCTCCCTGATCGACCGGACGCAGA
AGGCAATGTCATACCACTTGTCCGCCCTGCCGCTTCTCCCAAGATCAATAAAGCCACTTACTTTGCCATC
TTTCACAAAGATGTTGCTGTCTCCCAGGTCGCCGTGGGAAAAGACAAGTTCCTCTTCGGGCTTTTCCGTC
TTTAAAAAATCATACAGCTCGCGCGGATCTTTAAATGGAGTGTCTTCTTCCCAGTTTTCGCAATCCACAT
CGGCCAGATCGTTATTCAGTAAGTAATCCAATTCGGCTAAGCGGCTGTCTAAGCTATTCGTATAGGGACA
ATCCGATATGTCGATGGAGTGAAAGAGCCTGATGCACTCCGCATACAGCTCGATAATCTTTTCAGGGCTT
TGTTCATCTTCATACTCTTCCGAGCAAAGGACGCCATCGGCCTCACTCATGAGCAGATTGCTCCAGCCAT
CATGCCGTTCAAAGTGCAGGACCTTTGGAACAGGCAGCTTTCCTTCCAGCCATAGCATCATGTCCTTTTC
CCGTTCCACATCATAGGTGGTCCCTTTATACCGGCTGTCCGTCATTTTTAAATATAGGTTTTCATTTTCT
CCCACCAGCTTATATACCTTAGCAGGAGACATTCCTTCCGTATCTTTTACGCAGCGGTATTTTTCGATCA
GTTTTTTCAATTCCGGTGATATTCTCATTTTAGCCATTTATTATTTCCTTCCTCTTTTCTACAGTATTTA
AAGATACCCCAAGAAGCTAATTATAACAAGACGAACTCCAATTCACTGTTCCTTGCATTCTAAAACCTTA
AATACCAGAAAACAGCTTTTTCAAAGTTGTTTTCAAAGTTGGCGTATAACATAGTATCGACGGAGCCGAT
TTTGAAACCACAATTATGGGTGATGCTGCCAACTTACTGATTTAGTGTATGATGGTGTTTTTGAGGTGCT
CCAGTGGCTTCTGTTTCTATCAGCTGTCCCTCCTGTTCAGCTACTGACGGGGTGGTGCGTAACGGCAAAA
GCACCGCCGGACATCAGCGCTATCTCTGCTCTCACTGCCGTAAAACATGGCAACTGCAGTTCACTTACAC
CGCTTCTCAACCCGGTACGCACCAGAAAATCATTGATATGGCCATGAATGGCGTTGGATGCCGGGCAACA
GCCCGCATTATGGGCGTTGGCCTCAACACGATTTTACGTCACTTAAAAAACTCAGGCCGCAGTCGGTAAC
CTCGCGCATACAGCCGGGCAGTGACGTCATCGTCTGCGCGGAAATGGACGAACAGTGGGGCTATGTCGGG
GCTAAATCGCGCCAGCGCTGGCTGTTTTACGCGTATGACAGTCTCCGGAAGACGGTTGTTGCGCACGTAT
TCGGTGAACGCACTATGGCGACGCTGGGGCGTCTTATGAGCCTGCTGTCACCCTTTGACGTGGTGATATG
GATGACGGATGGCTGGCCGCTGTATGAATCCCGCCTGAAGGGAAAGCTGCACGTAATCAGCAAGCGATAT
ACGCAGCGAATTGAGCGGCATAACCTGAATCTGAGGCAGCACCTGGCACGGCTGGGACGGAAGTCGCTGT
CGTTCTCAAAATCGGTGGAGCTGCATGACAAAGTCATCGGGCATTATCTGAACATAAAACACTATCAATA
AGTTGGAGTCATTACCCAATTATGATAGAATTTACAAGCTATAAGGTTATTGTCCTGGGTTTCAAGCATT
AGTCCATGCAAGTTTTTATGCTTTGCCCATTCTATAGATATATTGATAAGCGCGCTGCCTATGCCTTGCC
CCCTGAAATCCTTACATACGGCGATATCTTCTATATAAAAGATATATTATCTTATCAGTATTGTCAATAT
ATTCAAGGCAATCTGCCTCCTCATCCTCTTCATCCTCTTCGTCTTGGTAGCTTTTTAAATATGGCGCTTC
ATAGAGTAATTCTGTAAAGGTCCAATTCTCGTTTTCATACCTCGGTATAATCTTACCTATCACCTCAAAT
GGTTCGCTGGGTTTATCGCACCCCCGAACACGAGCACGGCACCCGCGACCACTATGCCAAGAATGCCCAA
GGTAAAAATTGCCGGCCCCGCCATGAAGTCCGTGAATGCCCCGACGGCCGAAGTGAAGGGCAGGCCGCCA
CCCAGGCCGCCGCCCTCACTGCCCGGCACCTGGTCGCTGAATGTCGATGCCAGCACCTGCGGCACGTCAA
TGCTTCCGGGCGTCGCGCTCGGGCTGATCGCCCATCCCGTTACTGCCCCGATCCCGGCAATGGCAAGGAC
TGCCAGCGCTGCCATTTTTGGGGTGAGGCCGTTCGCGGCCGAGGGGCGCAGCCCCTGGGGGGATGGGAGG
CCCGCGTTAGCGGGCCGGGAGGGTTCGAGAAGGGGGGGCACCCCCCTTCGGCGTGCGCGGTCACGCGCAC
AGGGCGCAGCCCTGGTTAAAAACAAGGTTTATAAATATTGGTTTAAAAGCAGGTTAAAAGACAGGTTAGC
GGTGGCCGAAAAACGGGCGGAAACCCTTGCAAATGCTGGATTTTCTGCCTGTGGACAGCCCCTCAAATGT
CAATAGGTGCGCCCCTCATCTGTCAGCACTCTGCCCCTCAAGTGTCAAGGATCGCGCCCCTCATCTGTCA
GTAGTCGCGCCCCTCAAGTGTCAATACCGCAGGGCACTTATCCCCAGGCTTGTCCACATCATCTGTGGGA
AACTCGCGTAAAATCAGGCGTTTTCGCCGATTTGCGAGGCTGGCCAGCTCCACGTCGCCGGCCGAAATCG
AGCCTGCCCCTCATCTGTCAACGCCGCGCCGGGTGAGTCGGCCCCTCAAGTGTCAACGTCCGCCCCTCAT
CTGTCAGTGAGGGCCAAGTTTTCCGCGAGGTATCCACAACGCCGGCGGCCGCGGTGTCTCGCACACGGCT
TCGACGGCGTTTCTGGCGCGTTTGCAGGGCCATAGACGGCCGCCAGCCCAGCGGCGAGGGCAACCAGCCC
GGTGAGCGTCGGAAAGGCGC
Features (pLannotate 1.2.2; 36 found; start..end, strand, type, name):
      3..89      -  CDS            traI (fragment): TRAI6_ECOLX - Experimental evidence at protein level: Swiss-Prot protein existence level 1. The initiation process of transfer DNA synthesis requires the interaction of at least three plasmid-specific components (TraH, I, and J) at the transfer origin resulting in the assembly of a specialised nucleoprotein complex - the relaxosome. Site- and strand-specific cleavage at the transfer origin is dependent on TraI and TraJ. From Escherichia coli.
    127..498     -  CDS            traJ: oriT-recognizing protein; traJ
    531..640     -  oriT           oriT: incP origin of transfer
    772..962     +  rep_origin     ori (fragment): high-copy-number ColE1/pMB1/pBR322/pUC origin of replication
   1321..1971    -  CDS            TetR: tetracycline resistance regulatory protein; tetR
   2077..2326    +  CDS            TcR (fragment): tetracycline efflux protein; tetA; confers resistance to tetracycline
   2436..2460    -  misc_feature   RB T-DNA repeat: right border repeat from nopaline C58 T-DNA
   2490..2508    +  misc_feature   MCS (fragment): pUC18/19 multiple cloning site
   2559..2904    +  promoter       CaMV 35S promoter: strong constitutive promoter from cauliflower mosaic virus
   2856..2902    +  promoter       minimal CaMV 35S promoter: minimal 35S promoter from cauliflower mosaic virus
   2914..2932    -  misc_feature   MCS (fragment): pUC18/19 multiple cloning site
   2943..3458    +  CDS            P19_TBSVC: Experimental evidence at protein level: Swiss-Prot protein existence level 1. Acts as a suppressor of RNA-mediated gene silencing, also known as post-transcriptional gene silencing (PTGS), a mechanism of plant viral defense that limits the accumulation of viral RNAs. Binds to short interfering RNAs (siRNAs) with high affinity. Acts as a molecular caliper to specifically select siRNAs based on the length of the duplex region of the RNA (By similarity). From Tomato bushy stunt virus (strain Cherry) (TBSV).
   3531..3707    +  polyA_signal   CaMV poly(A) signal: cauliflower mosaic virus polyadenylation signal
   4210..4551    +  promoter       CaMV 35S promoter: strong constitutive promoter from cauliflower mosaic virus
   4577..4601    +  protein_bind   attB1: mutant version of attB; recombination site for the Gateway® BP reaction BP Clonase™
   4613..5317    +  CDS            ILR3: ILR3_ARATH - Also known as BHLH105, EN133. Experimental evidence at protein level: Swiss-Prot protein existence level 1. Transcription factor. Plays a role in resistance to amide- linked indole-3-acetic acid (IAA) conjugates such as IAA-Leu and IAA- Phe. May regulate gene expression in response to metal homeostasis changes. From Arabidopsis thaliana (Mouse-ear cress).
   5325..5349    -  protein_bind   attB2: mutant version of attB; recombination site for the Gateway® BP reaction BP Clonase™
   5378..5467    +  CDS            3xHA: three tandem HA epitope tags
   5501..5753    +  terminator     NOS terminator: nopaline synthase terminator and poly(A) signal
   6182..6434    -  terminator     NOS terminator: nopaline synthase terminator and poly(A) signal
   6458..6886    -  CDS            nos (fragment): DHNO_AGRT7 - Protein inferred from homology: Swiss-Prot protein existence level 3. From Agrobacterium tumefaciens (strain T37).
   6902..7927    -  CDS            HygR: aminoglycoside phosphotransferase from E. coli; aph(4)-Ia; confers resistance to hygromycin
   7937..8281    -  promoter       CaMV 35S promoter: strong constitutive promoter from cauliflower mosaic virus
   7938..7984    -  promoter       minimal CaMV 35S promoter: minimal 35S promoter from cauliflower mosaic virus
   8419..8574    +  CDS            lacZα (fragment) (sequence partly withheld): LacZα fragment of β-galactosidase; lacZ fragment
   8572..8872    +  rep_origin     M13 ori (fragment) (sequence partly withheld): M13 bacteriophage origin of replication; arrow indicates direction of (+) strand synthesis
   8873..9003    +  CDS            lacI (fragment): lac repressor; lacI; The lac repressor binds to the lac operator to inhibit transcription in E. coli. This inhibition can be relieved by adding lactose or isopropyl-β-D-thiogalactopyranoside (IPTG).
   9057..9081    -  misc_feature   LB T-DNA repeat: left border repeat from nopaline C58 T-DNA
  10538..10657   -  CDS            tetR (fragment): TETR1_ECOLX - Experimental evidence at protein level: Swiss-Prot protein existence level 1. TetR is the repressor of the tetracycline resistance element; its N-terminal region forms a helix-turn-helix structure and binds DNA. Binding of tetracycline to TetR reduces the repressor affinity for the tetracycline resistance gene (tetA) promoter operator sites. From Escherichia coli.
  10677..11825   -  CDS            trfA: trans-acting replication protein that binds to and activates oriV
  12124..12918   -  CDS            KanR: aminoglycoside phosphotransferase; aphA-3; confers resistance to kanamycin
  13110..13877   +  mobile_element IS1: prokaryotic transposable element IS1
  13886..14035   -  CDS            satA (fragment): STA_BACSU - Also known as yyaR. Experimental evidence at protein level: Swiss-Prot protein existence level 1. Involved in resistance to streptothricin, a broad-spectrum antibiotic produced by streptomycetes. Detoxifies streptothricin via acetylation of the beta amino group of the first beta-lysyl moiety of streptothricin. From Bacillus subtilis (strain 168).
  14034..14228   -  CDS            satA (fragment): STA_BACSU - Also known as yyaR. Experimental evidence at protein level: Swiss-Prot protein existence level 1. Involved in resistance to streptothricin, a broad-spectrum antibiotic produced by streptomycetes. Detoxifies streptothricin via acetylation of the beta amino group of the first beta-lysyl moiety of streptothricin. From Bacillus subtilis (strain 168).
  14231..14506   -  CDS            klaC (fragment): KLAC_ECOLX - Also known as telB. Protein predicted: Swiss-Prot protein existence level 4. Belongs to the kla operon, which is associated with cryptic tellurite resistance, and IncW plasmid fertility inhibition. From Escherichia coli.
  14570..15201   -  rep_origin     oriV: incP origin of replication
