[The description below was written by a language model from this plasmid's Addgene catalogue record and pLannotate feature annotations shown in this document.]
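Description:
pGWB14-LYX047 is a plant expression binary vector built on the pGWB14 backbone and intended for Agrobacterium-mediated transient or stable expression of a Nicotiana benthamiana transcription factor. The backbone is a low-copy, broad-host-range IncP-type replicon: the annotation shows oriV with its trans-acting replication protein trfA, plus oriT and traJ for conjugal mobilisation, which allow maintenance in both E. coli and Agrobacterium. Bacterial selection is by kanamycin (KanR). Remnants of tetracycline resistance genes, a partial ColE1-type origin, an IS1 element and other fragments are also detected in the backbone.

Between the nopaline-type right and left T-DNA borders lie three expression units. The main cassette uses a CaMV 35S promoter to drive the insert, catalogued as Niben101Scf02262g02007.1, which is flanked by attB1 and attB2 sites and followed by a 3xHA epitope and the NOS terminator, yielding a C-terminally HA-tagged protein. The record lists Gibson cloning as the assembly method. The annotation software matched this coding region to Arabidopsis ILR3 (bHLH105), suggesting the N. benthamiana gene is a related bHLH-type factor, although the catalogue entry does not name its family. A second 35S-driven unit encodes the tomato bushy stunt virus P19 silencing suppressor with a CaMV poly(A) signal. P19 binds siRNAs and typically boosts transgene expression in leaf infiltration; this cassette is not mentioned in the catalogue fields. A third, oppositely oriented 35S-driven hygromycin phosphotransferase gene with a NOS terminator provides plant selection for stable transformants. The HA tag would allow antibody-based detection or immunoprecipitation of the expressed factor, but the record does not state a specific downstream application.
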