Addgene plasmid #126265: pGWB14-LYX047
Purpose: With a Nicotiana benthamiana transcription factor in PGWB14 backbone, for Agrobacterium mediated transient or stable expression corresponding transcription factor fused with a C-terminal HA tag.
Depositing lab: Silin Zhong. Depositing organization: Chinese University of Hong Kong.
Backbone
  Vector backbone: pGWB14
  Vector type: Plant Expression
  Selectable markers: Hygromycin
Growth in bacteria
  Bacterial resistance: Kanamycin, 50 μg/mL
  Growth temperature: 37°C
  Growth strain: DH5alpha
  Copy number: Low Copy
Gene/Insert
  Gene/Insert name: Niben101Scf02262g02007.1
  Species: Nicotiana benthamiana
  Promoter: CaMV 35S
  Tag / fusion protein: HA (C terminal on insert)
  Cloning method: Gibson Cloning
Terms and licenses: Academic/Nonprofit Terms; Industry Terms: Not Available to Industry
How to cite: pGWB14-LYX047 was a gift from Silin Zhong (Addgene plasmid # 126265 ; http://n2t.net/addgene:126265 ; RRID:Addgene_126265)
